Addgene plasmid #182312: PB-TO-NGN2-EMX1 puro-BFP
Purpose: Piggybac Tet-ON plasmid for differentiating hiPSCs into glutamatergic neurons via NGN2 and EMX1 expression, puromycin selection, BFP (See note in Depositor Comments section below)
Depositing lab: iPSC Neurodegenerative Disease Initiative (iNDI) & Michael Ward. Depositing organization: National Institute on Aging (NIA).
Backbone
  Vector backbone: pUCM
  Backbone size w/o insert (bp): 13225
  Total vector size (bp): 14935
  Modifications to backbone: CAG-rtTA3G-polyA
  Vector type: Mammalian Expression
  Selectable markers: Puromycin
Growth in bacteria
  Bacterial resistance: Ampicillin, 100 μg/mL
  Growth temperature: 37°C
  Growth strain: DH5alpha
  Copy number: High Copy
Gene/Insert 1
  Cloning method: Restriction Enzyme; 5′ cloning site BamHI (not destroyed); 3′ cloning site PmeI (not destroyed)
  Sequencing primers: 5′ ccgtaccacttcctaccctc
Gene/Insert 2
  Gene/Insert name: puro-T2A-mycNLS-mTagBFP2
  Insert size (bp): 1326
  Promoter: EF1a
  Tag / fusion protein: T2A-mycNLS-mTagBFP2
  Cloning method: Restriction Enzyme; 5′ cloning site SwaI (not destroyed); 3′ cloning site N/A (unknown if destroyed)
  Sequencing primers: 5′ TCAAGCCTCAGACAGTGGTTC
Resource information
  A portion of this plasmid was derived from a plasmid made by: Michael Ward lab
Terms and licenses: Academic/Nonprofit Terms; Industry Terms: Not Available to Industry
Depositor comments: The depositing laboratory recommends that users discontinue use of this plasmid as they have found that the plasmid performs sub-optimally in the intended application. Please reach out to the depositing lab for further information.
How to cite: PB-TO-NGN2-EMX1 puro-BFP was a gift from iPSC Neurodegenerative Disease Initiative (iNDI) & Michael Ward (Addgene plasmid # 182312)
