[The description below was written by a language model from this plasmid's Addgene catalogue record and pLannotate feature annotations shown in this document.]
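Description:
PB-TO-NGN2-EMX1 puro-BFP is a roughly 14.9 kb mammalian expression plasmid built on a pUCM backbone and designed as an all-in-one piggyBac Tet-On vector for converting human iPSCs into glutamatergic neurons. In bacteria it is maintained as a high-copy plasmid through a ColE1/pUC-type origin with ampicillin resistance; an f1 origin and assorted lac-region remnants are also present. The piggyBac terminal repeats implied by the name and stated purpose are not called out in the automated feature table, and several small annotations there (odorant receptor, lambda portal protein, HBB, RSF ori and lacI fragments) are probably incidental matches to spacer or cloning sequence rather than functional parts.

Three mammalian expression units work together. A TRE3G promoter drives human NEUROG2 (NGN2) followed by an Emx1 coding sequence that best matches the mouse protein, terminated by an SV40 poly(A) signal. The short gap between the two reading frames suggests a linking element, but the record does not identify it. In the opposite orientation, a CAG promoter (CMV enhancer, chicken β-actin promoter, chimeric intron) expresses the rtTA3G transactivator, annotated here through its tetR-derived portion, with a rabbit β-globin poly(A), so doxycycline addition switches on the two transcription factors. A synthetic poly(A) signal and transcriptional pause site lie next to this unit, presumably to limit read-through. An EF-1α promoter drives puromycin resistance joined by T2A to a myc-tagged, nuclear-localised mTagBFP2 with a bGH poly(A), allowing drug selection and blue nuclear labelling of stably integrated cells. This cassette is flanked by loxP sites, which should permit its removal by Cre.

The depositors advise discontinuing use of this plasmid because it performs sub-optimally in its intended application.
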