Features (pLannotate 1.2.2; 36 found; start..end, strand, type, name):
     32..104     -  rep_origin     RSF ori (fragment): Plasmids containing the RSF 1030 origin of replication can be propagated in E. coli cells that contain additional plasmids with compatible origins.
    369..424     -  polyA_signal   β-globin poly(A) signal: rabbit β-globin polyadenylation signal (Gil and Proudfoot, 1987)
    495..575     -  CDS            HBB (fragment): HBB_PONPY - Experimental evidence at transcript level: Swiss-Prot protein existence level 2. Involved in oxygen transport from the lung to the various peripheral tissues. From Pongo pygmaeus (Bornean orangutan).
    709..1326    -  CDS            tetR: TETR2_ECOLX - Experimental evidence at protein level: Swiss-Prot protein existence level 1. TetR is the repressor of the tetracycline resistance element; its N-terminal region forms a helix-turn-helix structure and binds DNA. Binding of tetracycline to TetR reduces the repressor affinity for the tetracycline resistance gene (tetA) promoter operator sites. From Escherichia coli.
   1385..2401    -  intron         chimeric intron: chimera between introns from chicken β-actin and rabbit β-globin
   2402..2679    -  promoter       chicken β-actin promoter: No description available
   2681..3060    -  enhancer       CMV enhancer: human cytomegalovirus immediate early enhancer
   3061..3109    +  polyA_signal   poly(A) signal: synthetic polyadenylation signal
   3123..3214    +  misc_feature   pause site: RNA polymerase II transcriptional pause signal from the human α2 globin gene
   3759..3887    -  CDS            OR51A4 (fragment): O51A4_HUMAN - Experimental evidence at transcript level: Swiss-Prot protein existence level 2. Odorant receptor. From Homo sapiens (Human).
   3913..4071    -  CDS            OR51A7 (fragment): O51A7_HUMAN - Experimental evidence at transcript level: Swiss-Prot protein existence level 2. Odorant receptor. From Homo sapiens (Human).
   4426..4459    +  protein_bind   loxP: Cre-mediated recombination occurs in the 8-bp core sequence (GCATACAT). Cre recombinase
   4459..5619    +  promoter       EF-1α promoter: strong constitutive promoter for human elongation factor EF-1α
   5633..6229    +  CDS            PuroR (fragment): puromycin N-acetyltransferase; pac from Streptomyces; confers resistance to puromycin
   6395..7105    +  CDS            mTagBFP2: mTagBFP2 is a basic (constitutively fluorescent) blue fluorescent protein published in 2011, derived from Entacmaea quadricolor. It is reported to be a very rapidly-maturing monomer with very low acid sensitivity.
   7125..7349    +  polyA_signal   bGH poly(A) signal: bovine growth hormone polyadenylation signal
   7350..7383    +  protein_bind   loxP: Cre-mediated recombination occurs in the 8-bp core sequence (GCATACAT). Cre recombinase
   7943..8410    +  CDS            B (fragment): PORTL_LAMBD - Experimental evidence at protein level: Swiss-Prot protein existence level 1. Forms the portal vertex of the capsid (PubMed:6228056, PubMed:6232391). This portal plays critical roles in head assembly, genome packaging, neck/tail attachment, and genome ejection (Probable). The portal protein multimerizes as a single ring-shaped homododecamer arranged around a central channel (PubMed:6232391). Binds to the terminase subunits to form the packaging machine (PubMed:7799432). From Escherichia phage lambda (Bacteriophage lambda).
   8446..8468    -  protein_bind   lac operator (fragment): The lac repressor binds to the lac operator to inhibit transcription in E. coli. This inhibition can be relieved by adding lactose or isopropyl-β-D-thiogalactopyranoside (IPTG). lac repressor encoded by lacI
   8472..8502    -  promoter       lac promoter: promoter for the E. coli lac operon
   8517..8538    -  protein_bind   CAP binding site: CAP binding activates transcription in the presence of cAMP. E. coli catabolite activator protein
   8551..8643    -  CDS            lacI (fragment): lac repressor; lacI; The lac repressor binds to the lac operator to inhibit transcription in E. coli. This inhibition can be relieved by adding lactose or isopropyl-β-D-thiogalactopyranoside (IPTG).
   8826..9414    -  rep_origin     ori: high-copy-number ColE1/pMB1/pBR322/pUC origin of replication
   9585..10445   -  CDS            AmpR: β-lactamase; bla; confers resistance to ampicillin, carbenicillin, and related antibiotics
  10446..10550   -  promoter       AmpR promoter: bla
  10603..11031   -  rep_origin     f1 ori (sequence partly withheld): f1 bacteriophage origin of replication; arrow indicates direction of (+) strand synthesis
  11036..11191   -  CDS            lacZα (fragment): LacZα fragment of β-galactosidase; lacZ fragment
  11193..11312   +  CDS            B (fragment): PORTL_LAMBD - Experimental evidence at protein level: Swiss-Prot protein existence level 1. Forms the portal vertex of the capsid (PubMed:6228056, PubMed:6232391). This portal plays critical roles in head assembly, genome packaging, neck/tail attachment, and genome ejection (Probable). The portal protein multimerizes as a single ring-shaped homododecamer arranged around a central channel (PubMed:6232391). Binds to the terminase subunits to form the packaging machine (PubMed:7799432). From Escherichia phage lambda (Bacteriophage lambda).
  12486..12863   +  promoter       TRE3G promoter: 3rd-generation Tet-responsive promoter that can be activated by binding of Tet-On® 3G
  12879..13694   +  CDS            NEUROG2: NGN2_HUMAN - Also known as ATOH4, BHLHA8, NGN2. Experimental evidence at protein level: Swiss-Prot protein existence level 1. Transcriptional regulator. Involved in neuronal differentiation. Activates transcription by binding to the E box (5'- CANNTG-3'). From Homo sapiens (Human).
  13764..14534   +  CDS            Emx1: EMX1_MOUSE - Also known as Emx-1. Experimental evidence at protein level: Swiss-Prot protein existence level 1. Transcription factor, which in cooperation with EMX2, acts to generate the boundary between the roof and archipallium in the developing brain. May function in combinations with OTX1/2 to specify cell fates in the developing central nervous system. From Mus musculus (Mouse).
  14574..14695   +  polyA_signal   SV40 poly(A) signal: SV40 polyadenylation signal
  14766..14788   -  protein_bind   lac operator (fragment): The lac repressor binds to the lac operator to inhibit transcription in E. coli. This inhibition can be relieved by adding lactose or isopropyl-β-D-thiogalactopyranoside (IPTG). lac repressor encoded by lacI
  14792..14822   -  promoter       lac promoter: promoter for the E. coli lac operon
  14837..14858   -  protein_bind   CAP binding site: CAP binding activates transcription in the presence of cAMP. E. coli catabolite activator protein
  14871..30      -  CDS            lacI (fragment) (across the origin): lac repressor; lacI; The lac repressor binds to the lac operator to inhibit transcription in E. coli. This inhibition can be relieved by adding lactose or isopropyl-β-D-thiogalactopyranoside (IPTG).
>Addgene plasmid #182312 | PB-TO-NGN2-EMX1 puro-BFP | addgene full sequence | sequence record 359526 | Addgene NGS Result
GCGGGGAGAGGCGGTTTGCGTATTGGGCGCTCTTCCGCTTCCTCGCTCACTGACTCGCTGCGCTCGGTCG
TTCGGCTGCGGCGAGCGGTATCAGCTCACTCAAAGGACGGCCGCACATGTAAGGAAAATTTTAGGGATGT
TAAAGAAAAAAATAACACAAAACAAAATATAAAAAAAATCTAACCTCAAGTCAAGGCTTTTCTATGGAAT
AAGGAATGGACAGCAGGGGGCTGTTTCATATACTGATGACCTCTTTATAGCCAACCTTTGTTCATGGCAG
CCAGCATATGGGCATATGTTGCCAAACTCTAAACCAAATACTCATTCTGATGTTTTAAATGATTTGCCCT
CCCATATGTCCTTCCGAGTGAGAGACACAAAAAATTCCAACACACTATTGCAATGAAAATAAATTTCCTT
TATTAGCCAGAAGTCAGATGCTCAAGGGGCTTCATGATGTCCCCATAATTTTTGGCAGAGGGAAAAAGAT
CTCAGTGGTATTTGTGAGCCAGGGCATTGGCCACACCAGTCACCACCTTCTGATAGGCAGCCTGCACCTG
AGGAGTGAATTCACGCGTTTTAGCCTGGCAGCATATCGAGATCGAAGTCATCGAGAGCGTCAGCAGGGAG
CATATCCAGATCAAAATCATCCAGGGCATCGGCGGGCAGCATGTCCAGGTCGAAGTCGTCCAGGGCGTCG
GTGGGTCCGCCGCTCTCGCACTTCAGCTGCTTCTCGAGGCCGCAGATGATCAGTTCCAGGCCGAACAGGA
AGGCGGGCTCGGCGCCCTGTCTGTCGAACAGCTCGATGGCCTGCTTCAGCAGGGGGGGCATGCTGTCGGT
GGTGGGTGTCTCTCTTTCCTCTTTGGCGACCTGGTGTTCCTGTTCTTCCAGCACGCAGCCCAGGGTGAAG
TGGCCCACGGCGCTCAGGGCGTACAGGGCGTTTTCCAGGCTGAAGCCCTGCTGGCACAGGAAGGCCAGCT
GGTTTTCCAGTGTCTCGTACTGCTTCTCGGTGGGTCTGGTGCCCAGGTGCACTTTGGCGCCGTCCCGGTG
GCTCAGCAGGGCGCATCTGTAGCTCTTGGCGTTGTTCCGCAGGAAGTCCTGCCAGCTCTCGCCTTCCAGA
GGGCAGCTGTGGGTGTGGTGCCGGTCCAGCATCTCGATGGGCAGGGCGTCCAGCAGGGCCCGCTTGTTCT
TCACGTGCCAGTACAGGGTGGGCTGTTCCACGCCCAGTTTCTGGGCCAGCTTCCGGGTGGTCAGGCCCTC
GATGCCCACGCCGTTCAGCAGTTCCAGGGCGCTGTTGATCACTTTGCTCTTGTCCAGCCGGCTCATGTCG
ACATTCTTTGCCAAAATGATGAGACAGCACAATAACCAGCACGTTGCCCAGGAGCTGTAGGAAAAAGAAG
AAGGCATGAACATGGTTAGCAGAGGCTCTAGAGCCGCCGGTCACACGCCAGAAGCCGAACCCCGCCCTGC
CCCGTCCCCCCCGAAGGCAGCCGTCCCCCCGCGGACAGCCCCGAGGCTGGAGAGGGAGAAGGGGACGGCG
GCGCGGCGACGCACGAAGGCCCTCCCCGCCCATTTCCTTCCTGCCGGCGCCGCACCGCTTCGCCCCGCGC
CCGCTAGAGGGGGTGCGGCGGCGCCTCCCAGATTTCGGCTCCGCACAGATTTGGGACAAAGGAAGTCCCT
GCGCCCTCTCGCACGATTACCATAAAAGGCAATGGCTGCGGCTCGCCGCGCCTCGACAGCCGCCGGCGCT
CCGGGGGCCGCCGCGCCCCTCCCCCGAGCCCYCCCCGGCCCGAGGCGGCCCCGCCCCGCCCGGCACCCCC
ACCTGCCGCCACCCCCCGCCCGGCACGGCGAGCCCCGCGCCACGCCCCGTACGGAGCCCCGCACCCGAAG
CCGGGCCGTGCTCAGCAACTCGGGGAGGGGGGTGCAGGGGGGGTTGCAGCCCGACCGACGCGCCCACACC
CCCTGCTCACCCCCCCACGCACACACCCCGCACGCAGCCTTTGTTCCCCTCGCAGCCCCCCCCGCACCGC
GGGGCACCGCCCCCGGCCGCGCTCCCCTCGCGCACACTGCGGAGCGCACAAAGCCCCGCGCCGCGCCCGC
AGCGCTCACAGCCGCCGGGCAGCGCGGAGCCGCACGCGGCGCTCCCCACGCACACACACACGCACGCACC
CCCCGAGCCGCTCCCCCCGCACAAAGGGCCCTCCCGGAGCCCCTCAAGGCTTTCACGCAGCCACAGAAAA
GAAACAAGCCGTCATTAAACCAAGCGCTAATTACAGCCCGGAGGAGAAGGGCCGTCCCGCCCGCTCACCT
GTGGGAGTAACGCGGTCAGTCAGAGCCGGGGCGGGCGGCGCGAGGCGGCGGCGGAGCGGGGCACGGGGCG
AAGGCAGCGCGCAGCGACTCCCGCCCGCCGCGCGCTTCGCTTTTTATAGGGCCGCCGCCGCCGCCGCCTC
GCCATAAAAGGAAACTTTCGGAGCGCGCCGCTCTGATTGGCTGCCGCCGCMCCTCYCCSCCYCSCCCCSC
CCCCCCCCCCSCCCCCCCCCCCCCCCCCCGGCGCGCGCCCCCCCCCCCCCCCCGCCCCCATCGCTGCACA
AAATAATTAAAAAATAAATAAATACAAAATTGGGGGTGGGGAGGGGGGGGAGATGGGGAGAGTGAAGCAG
AACGTGGGGCTCACCTCGACCATGGTAATAGCGATGACTAATACGTAGATGTACTGCCAAGTAGGAAAGT
CCCATAAGGTCATGTACTGGGCATAATGCCAGGCGGGCCATTTACCGTCATTGACGTCAATAGGGGGCGT
ACTTGGCATATGATACACTTGATGTACTGCCAAGTGGGCAGTTTACCGTAAATACTCCACCCATTGACGT
CAATGGAAAGTCCCTATTGGCGTTACTATGGGAACATACGTCATTATTGACGTCAATGGGCGGGGGTCGT
TGGGCGGTCAGCCAGGCGGGCCATTTACCGTAAGTTATGTAACGCGGAACTCCATATATGGGCTATGAAC
TAATGACCCCGTAATTGATTACTATTAATAACTAGTCAATAATCAATGTCAATAAAATATCTTTATTTTC
ATTACATCTGTGTGTTGGTTTTTTGTGTGAATCGATAGTACTAACATACGCTCTCCATCAAAACAAAACG
AAACAAAACAAACTAGCAAAATAGGCTGTCCCCAGTGCAAGTGCAGGTGCCAGAACATTTCTCTGAGCTC
ACGGGGACAGCCCCCCCCCAAAGCCCCCAGGGATGTAATTACGTCCCTCCCCCGCTAGGGGGCAGCAGCG
AGCCGCCCGGGGCTCCGCTCCGGTCCGGCGCTCCCCCCGCATCCCCGAGCCGGCAGCGTGCGGGGACAGC
CCGGGCACGGGGAAGGTGGCACGGGATCGCTTTCCTCTGAACGCTTCTCGCTGCTCTTTGAGCCTGCAGA
CACCTGGGGGGATACGGGGAAAAAGCTTTAGGCTGAAAGAGAGATTTAGAATGACAGAATCATAGAACGG
CCTGGGTTGCAAAGGAGCACAGTGCTCATCCAGATCCAACCCCCTGCTATGTGCAGGGTCATCAACCAGC
AGCCCAGGCTGCCCAGAGCCACATCCAGCCTGGCCTTGAATGCCTGCAGGGATGGGGCATCCACAGCCTC
CTTGGGCAACCTGTTCAGTGCGTCACCACCCTCTGGGGGAAAAACTGCCTCCTCATATCCAACCCAAACC
TCCCCTGTCTCAGTGTAAAGCCATTCCCCCTTGTCCTATCAAGGGGGAGTTTGCTGTGACATTGTTGGTC
TGGGGTGACACATGTTTGCCAATTCAGTGCATCACGGAGAGGCAGATCTTGGGGATAAGGAAGTGCAGGA
CAGCATGGACGTGGGACATGCAGGTGTTGAGGGCTCTGGGACACTCTCCAAGTCACAGCGTTCAGAACAG
CCTTAAGGATAAGAAGATAGGATAGAAGGACAAAGAGCAAGTTAAAACCCAGCATGGAGAGGAGCACAAA
AAGGCCACAGACACTGCTGGTCCCTGTGTCTGAGCCTGCATGTTTGATGGTGTCTGGATGCAAGCAGAAG
GGGTGGAAGAGCTTGCCTGGAGAGATACAGCTGGGTCAGTAGGACTGGGACAGGCAGCTGGAGAATTGCC
ATGTAGATGTTCATACAATCGTCAAATCATGAAGGCTGGAAAAGCCCTCCAAGATCCCCAAGACCAACCC
CAACCCACCCACCGTGCCCACTGGCCATGTCCCTCAGTGCCACATCCCCACAGTTCTTCATCACCTCCAG
GGACGGTGACCCCCCCACCTCCGTGGGCAGCTGTGCCACTGCAGCACCGCTCTTTGGAGAAGGTAAATCT
TGCTAAATCCAGCCCGACCCTCCCCTGGCACAACGTAAGGCCATTATCTCTCATCCAACTCCAGGACGGA
GTCAGTGAGAATATTATAACTTCGTATAGCATACATTATACGAAGTTATGGGCAGAGCGCACATCGCCCA
CAGTCCCCGAGAAGTTGGGGGGAGGGGTCGGCAATTGAACCGGTGCCTAGAGAAGGTGGCGCGGGGTAAA
CTGGGAAAGTGATGTCGTGTACTGGCTCCGCCTTTTTCCCGAGGGTGGGGGAGAACCGTATATAAGTGCA
GTAGTCGCCGTGAACGTTCTTTTTCGCAACGGGTTTGCCGCCAGAACACAGGTAAGTGCCGTGTGTGGTT
CCCGCGGGCCTGGCCTCTTTACGGGTTATGGCCCTTGCGTGCCTTGAATTACTTCCACCTGGCTGCAGTA
CGTGATTCTTGATCCCGAGCTTCGGGTTGGAAGTGGGTGGGAGAGTTCGAGGCCTTGCGCTTAAGGAGCC
CCTTCGCCTCGTGCTTGAGTTGAGGCCTGGCCTGGGCGCTGGGGCCGCCGCGTGCGAATCTGGTGGCACC
TTCGCGCCTGTCTCGCTGCTTTCGATAAGTCTCTAGCCATTTAAAATTTTTGATGACCTGCTGCGACGCT
TTTTTTCTGGCAAGATAGTCTTGTAAATGCGGGCCAAGATCTGCACACTGGTATTTCGGTTTTTGGGGCC
GCGGGCGGCGACGGGGCCCGTGCGTCCCAGCGCACATGTTCGGCGAGGCGGGGCCTGCGAGCGCGGCCAC
CGAGAATCGGACGGGGGTAGTCTCAAGCTGGCCGGCCTGCTCTGGTGCCTGGCCTCGCGCCGCCGTGTAT
CGCCCCGCCCTGGGCGGCAAGGCTGGCCCGGTCGGCACCAGTTGCGTGAGCGGAAAGATGGCCGCTTCCC
GGCCCTGCTGCAGGGAGCTCAAAATGGAGGACGCGGCGCTCGGGAGAGCGGGCGGGTGAGTCACCCACAC
AAAGGAAAAGGGCCTTTCCGTCCTCAGCCGTCGCTTCATGTGACTCCACGGAGTACCGGGCGCCGTCCAG
GCACCTCGATTAGTTCTCGCGCTTTTGGAGTACGTCGTCTTTAGGTTGGGGGGAGGGGTTTTATGCGATG
GAGTTTCCCCACACTGAGTGGGTGGAGACTGAAGTTAGGCCAGCTTGGCACTTGATGTAATTCTCCTTGG
AATTTGCCCTTTTTGAGTTTGGATCTTGGTTCATTCTCAAGCCTCAGACAGTGGTTCAAAGTTTTTTTCT
TCCATTTCAGGTGTCGTGATTTAAATCCCACCATGACCGAGTACAAGCCCACGGTGCGCCTCGCCACCCG
CGACGACGTCCCCAGGGCCGTACGCACCCTCGCCGCCGCGTTCGCCGACTACCCCGCCACGCGCCACACC
GTCGATCCGGACCGCCACATCGAGCGGGTCACCGAGCTGCAAGAACTCTTCCTCACGCGCGTCGGGCTCG
ACATCGGCAAGGTGTGGGTCGCGGACGACGGCGCCGCCGTGGCGGTCTGGACCACGCCGGAGAGCGTCGA
AGCGGGGGCGGTGTTCGCCGAGATCGGCCCGCGCATGGCCGAGTTGAGCGGTTCCCGGCTGGCCGCGCAG
CAACAGATGGAAGGCCTCCTGGCGCCGCACCGGCCCAAGGAGCCCGCGTGGTTCCTGGCCACCGTCGGAG
TCTCGCCCGACCACCAGGGCAAGGGTCTGGGCAGCGCCGTCGTGCTCCCCGGAGTGGAGGCGGCCGAGCG
CGCCGGGGTGCCCGCCTTCCTGGAGACCTCCGCGCCCCGCAACCTCCCCTTCTACGAGCGGCTCGGCTTC
ACCGTCACCGCCGACGTCGAGGTGCCCGAAGGACCGCGCACCTGGTGCATGACCCGCAAGCCCGGTGCCG
GATCGGGAGAGGGCAGAGGAAGTCTGCTAACATGCGGTGACGTCGAGGAGAATCCTGGCCCACCGGTCCC
TGCCGCTAAACGGGTCAAACTCGACGGCGGTTCTGGAGGTCCTGCTGCAAAGCGCGTTAAGTTGGATGGA
GGGTCAGGGGGAGCCACCGCCACCATGGTGTCTAAGGGCGAAGAGCTGATTAAGGAGAACATGCACATGA
AGCTGTACATGGAGGGCACCGTGGACAACCATCACTTCAAGTGCACATCCGAGGGCGAAGGCAAGCCCTA
CGAGGGCACCCAGACCATGAGAATCAAGGTGGTCGAGGGCGGCCCTCTCCCCTTCGCCTTCGACATCCTG
GCTACTAGCTTCCTCTACGGCAGCAAGACCTTCATCAACCACACCCAGGGCATCCCCGACTTCTTCAAGC
AGTCCTTCCCTGAGGGCTTCACATGGGAGAGAGTCACCACATACGAAGACGGGGGCGTGCTGACCGCTAC
CCAGGACACCAGCCTCCAGGACGGCTGCCTCATCTACAACGTCAAGATCAGAGGGGTGAACTTCACATCC
AACGGCCCTGTGATGCAGAAGAAAACACTCGGCTGGGAGGCCTTCACCGAGACGCTGTACCCCGCTGACG
GCGGCCTGGAAGGCAGAAACGACATGGCCCTGAAGCTCGTGGGCGGGAGCCATCTGATCGCAAACGCCAA
GACCACATATAGATCCAAGAAACCCGCTAAGAACCTCAAGATGCCTGGCGTCTACTATGTGGACTACAGA
CTGGAAAGAATCAAGGAGGCCAACAACGAGACCTACGTCGAGCAGCACGAGGTGGCAGTGGCCAGATACT
GCGACCTCCCTAGCAAACTGGGGCACAAGCTTAATTAGGCGGCCGCTAAGAATTCTGTGCCTTCTAGTTG
CCAGCCATCTGTTGTTTGCCCCTCCCCCGTGCCTTCCTTGACCCTGGAAGGTGCCACTCCCACTGTCCTT
TCCTAATAAAATGAGGAAATTGCATCGCATTGTCTGAGTAGGTGTCATTCTATTCTGGGGGGTGGGGTGG
GGCAGGACAGCAAGGGGGAGGATTGGGAAGACAATAGCAGGCATGCTGGGGATGCGGTGGGCTCTATGGA
TAACTTCGTATAGCATACATTATACGAAGTTATTTGGTATGGCTTTTTCCCCGTATCCCCCCAGGTGTCT
GCAGGCTCAAAGAGCAGCGAGAAGCGTTCAGAGGAAAGCGATCCCGTGCCACCTTCCCCGTGCCCGGGCT
GTCCCCGCACGCTGCCGGCTCGGGGATGCGGGGGGAGCGCCGGACCGGAGCGGAGCCCCGGGCGGCTCGC
TGCTGCCCCCTAGCGGGGGAGGGACGTAATTACATCCCTGGGGGCTTTGGGGGGGGGCTGTCCCTGATTC
TATAACAAGAAAATATATATATAATAAGTTATCACGTAAGTAGAACATGAAATAACAATATAATTATCGT
ATGAGTTAAATCTTAAAAGTCACGTAAAAGATAATCATGCGTCATTTTGACTCACGCGGTCGTTATAGTT
CAAAATCAGTGACACTTACCGCATTGACAAGCACGCCTCACGGGAGCTCCAAGCGGCGACTGAGATGTCC
TAAATGCACAGCGACGGATTCGCGCTATTTAGAAAGAGAGAGCAATATTTCAAGAATGCATGCGTCAATT
TTACGCAGACTATCTTTCTAGGGTTAATCTAGCTGCATCAGGATCATATCGTCGGGTCTTTTTTCCGGCT
CAGTCATCGCCCAAGCTGGCGCTATCTGGGCATCGGGGAGGAAGAAGCCCGTGCCTTTTCCCGCGAGGTT
GAAGCGGCATGGAAAGAGTTTGCCGAGGATGACTGCTGCTGCATTGACGTTGAGCGAAAACGCACGTTTA
CCATGATGATTCGGGAAGGTGTGGCCATGCACGCCTTTAACGGTGAACTGTTCGTTCAGGCCACCTGGGA
TACCAGTTCGTCGCGGCTTTTCCGGACACAGTTCCGGATGGTCAGCCCGAAGCGCATCAGCAACCCGAAC
AATACCGGCGACAGCCGGAACTGCCGTGCCGGTGTGCAGATTAATGACAGCGGTGCGGCGCTGGGATATT
ACGTCAGCGAGGACGGGTATCCTGGCTGGATGCCGCAGAAATGGACATGGATACCCCGTGAGTTACCCGG
CGGGCGCGCTTGGCGTAATCATGGTCATAGCTGTTTCCTGTGTGAAATTGTTATCCGCTCACAATTCCAC
ACAACATACGAGCCGGAAGCATAAAGTGTAAAGCCTGGGGTGCCTAATGAGTGAGCTAACTCACATTAAT
TGCGTTGCGCTCACTGCCCGCTTTCCAGTCGGGAAACCTGTCGTGCCAGCTGCATTAATGAATCGGCCAA
CGCGCGGGGAGAGGCGGTTTGCGTATTGGGCGCTCTTCCGCTTCCTCGCTCACTGACTCGCTGCGCTCGG
TCGTTCGGCTGCGGCGAGCGGTATCAGCTCACTCAAAGGCGGTAATACGGTTATCCACAGAATCAGGGGA
TAACGCAGGAAAGAACATGTGAGCAAAAGGCCAGCAAAAGGCCAGGAACCGTAAAAAGGCCGCGTTGCTG
GCGTTTTTCCATAGGCTCCGCCCCCCTGACGAGCATCACAAAAATCGACGCTCAAGTCAGAGGTGGCGAA
ACCCGACAGGACTATAAAGATACCAGGCGTTTCCCCCTGGAAGCTCCCTCGTGCGCTCTCCTGTTCCGAC
CCTGCCGCTTACCGGATACCTGTCCGCCTTTCTCCCTTCGGGAAGCGTGGCGCTTTCTCATAGCTCACGC
TGTAGGTATCTCAGTTCGGTGTAGGTCGTTCGCTCCAAGCTGGGCTGTGTGCACGAACCCCCCGTTCAGC
CCGACCGCTGCGCCTTATCCGGTAACTATCGTCTTGAGTCCAACCCGGTAAGACACGACTTATCGCCACT
GGCAGCAGCCACTGGTAACAGGATTAGCAGAGCGAGGTATGTAGGCGGTGCTACAGAGTTCTTGAAGTGG
TGGCCTAACTACGGCTACACTAGAAGGACAGTATTTGGTATCTGCGCTCTGCTGAAGCCAGTTACCTTCG
GAAAAAGAGTTGGTAGCTCTTGATCCGGCAAACAAACCACCGCTGGTAGCGGTGGTTTTTTTGTTTGCAA
GCAGCAGATTACGCGCAGAAAAAAAGGATCTCAAGAAGATCCTTTGATCTTTTCTACGGGGTCTGACGCT
CAGTGGAACGAAAACTCACGTTAAGGGATTTTGGTCATGAGATTATCAAAAAGGATCTTCACCTAGATCC
TTTTAAATTAAAAATGAAGTTTTAAATCAATCTAAAGTATATATGAGTAAACTTGGTCTGACAGTTACCA
ATGCTTAATCAGTGAGGCACCTATCTCAGCGATCTGTCTATTTCGTTCATCCATAGTTGCCTGACTCCCC
GTCGTGTAGATAACTACGATACGGGAGGGCTTACCATCTGGCCCCAGTGCTGCAATGATACCGCGAGACC
CACGCTCACCGGCTCCAGATTTATCAGCAATAAACCAGCCAGCCGGAAGGGCCGAGCGCAGAAGTGGTCC
TGCAACTTTATCCGCCTCCATCCAGTCTATTAATTGTTGCCGGGAAGCTAGAGTAAGTAGTTCGCCAGTT
AATAGTTTGCGCAACGTTGTTGCCATTGCTACAGGCATCGTGGTGTCACGCTCGTCGTTTGGTATGGCTT
CATTCAGCTCCGGTTCCCAACGATCAAGGCGAGTTACATGATCCCCCATGTTGTGCAAAAAAGCGGTTAG
CTCCTTCGGTCCTCCGATCGTTGTCAGAAGTAAGTTGGCCGCAGTGTTATCACTCATGGTTATGGCAGCA
CTGCATAATTCTCTTACTGTCATGCCATCCGTAAGATGCTTTTCTGTGACTGGTGAGTACTCAACCAAGT
CATTCTGAGAATAGTGTATGCGGCGACCGAGTTGCTCTTGCCCGGCGTCAATACGGGATAATACCGCGCC
ACATAGCAGAACTTTAAAAGTGCTCATCATTGGAAAACGTTCTTCGGGGCGAAAACTCTCAAGGATCTTA
CCGCTGTTGAGATCCAGTTCGATGTAACCCACTCGTGCACCCAACTGATCTTCAGCATCTTTTACTTTCA
CCAGCGTTTCTGGGTGAGCAAAAACAGGAAGGCAAAATGCCGCAAAAAAGGGAATAAGGGCGACACGGAA
ATGTTGAATACTCATACTCTTCCTTTTTCAATATTATTGAAGCATTTATCAGGGTTATTGTCTCATGAGC
GGATACATATTTGAATGTATTTAGAAAAATAAACAAATAGGGGTTCCGCGCACATTTCCCCGAAAAGTGC
CACCTAAATTGTAAGCGTTAATATTTTGTTAAAATTCGCGTTAAATTTTTGTTAAATCAGCTCATTTTTT
AACCAATAGGCCGAAATCGGCAAAATCCCTTATAAATCAAAAGAATAGACCGAGATAGGGT
[37 nt withheld, positions 10702-10738]
AAAGAACGTGGACTCCAACGTCAAAGG
[49 nt withheld, positions 10766-10814]
T
[91 nt withheld, positions 10816-10906]
G
[124 nt withheld, positions 10908-11031]
CCCATTCGCCATTCAGGCTGCGCAACTGTTGGGAAGGGCGATCGGTGCGGGCCTCTTCGCTATTACGCCA
GCTGGCGAAAGGGGGATGTGCTGCAAGGCGATTAAGTTGGGTAACGCCAGGGTTTTCCCAGTCACGACGT
TGTAAAACGACGGCCAGTGAGCGCGCCTCGTTCATTCACGTTTTTGAACCCGTGGAGGACGGGCAGACTC
GCGGTGCAAATGTGTTTTACAGCGTGATGGAGCAGATGAAGATGCTCGACACGCTGCAGAACACGCAGCT
AGATTAACCCTAGAAAGATAATCATATTGTGACGTACGTTAAAGATAATCATGTGTAAAATTGACGCATG
TGTTTTATCGGTCTGTATATCGAGGTTTATTTATTAATTTGAATAGATATTAAGTTTTATTATATTTACA
CTTACATACTAATAATAAATTCAACAAACAATTTATTTATGTTTATTTATTTATTAAAAAAAACAAAAAC
TCAAAATTTCTTCTATAAAGTAACAAAACTTTTATGAGGGACAGCCCCCCCCCAAAGCCCCCAGGGATGT
AATTACGTCCCTCCCCCGCTAGGGGGCAGCAGCGAGCCGCCCGGGGCTCCGCTCCGGTCCGGCGCTCCCC
CCGCATCCCCGAGCCGGCAGCGTGCGGGGACAGCCCGGGCACGGGGAAGGTGGCACGGGATCGCTTTCCT
CTGAACGCTTCTCGCTGCTCTTTGAGCCTGCAGACACCTGGGGGGATACGGGGAAAAGGCCTCCACGGCC
TTAATTAAGGGAGGTGGTCCCTGCAGTTACGCCAATGATAACCCCCGCCAGAAAAATCTTAGTAGCCTTC
CCTTTTTGTTTTCCGTGCCCCAACTCGGCGGATTGACTCGGCCCCTTCCGGAAACACCCGAATCAACTTC
TAGTCAAATTATTGTTCACGCCGCAATGACCCACCCCTGGCCCGCGTCTGTGGAACTGACCCCTGGTGTA
CAGGAGAGTTCGCTGCTGAAAGTGGTCCCAAAGGGGTACTAGTTTTTAAGCTCCCAACTCCCCCTCCCCC
AGCGTCTGGAGGATTCCACACCCTCGCACCGCAGGGGCGAGGAAGTGGGCGGAGTCCGGTTTTGGCGCCA
GCCGCTGAGGCTGCCAAGCAGAAAAGCCACCGCTGAGGAGACTCCGGTCACTGTCCTCGCCCCGCCTCCC
CCTTCCCTCCCCTTGGGGACCACCGGGCGCCACGCCGCGAACGGTAAGTGCCGCGGTCGTCGGCGCCTCC
GCCCTCCCCCTAGGGCCCCAATTCCCAGCGGGCGCGGCGCGCGGCCCCTCCCCCCGCCGGGCGCGCGCCC
GCTGCCCCGCCCTTCGTGGCCGCCCGGCGTGGGCGGTGCCACCCCTCCCCCCGGCGGCCCCGCGCGCAGC
TCCCGGCTCCCTCCCCCTTCGGATGTGGCTTGAGCTGTAGGCGCGGAGGGTACCAGTTTACTCCCTATCA
GTGATAGAGAACGTATGAAGAGTTTACTCCCTATCAGTGATAGAGAACGTATGCAGACTTTACTCCCTAT
CAGTGATAGAGAACGTATAAGGAGTTTACTCCCTATCAGTGATAGAGAACGTATGACCAGTTTACTCCCT
ATCAGTGATAGAGAACGTATCTACAGTTTACTCCCTATCAGTGATAGAGAACGTATATCCAGTTTACTCC
CTATCAGTGATAGAGAACGTATAAGCTTTAGGCGTGTACGGTGGGCGCCTATAAAAGCAGAGCTCGTTTA
GTGAACCGTCAGATCGCCTGGAGCAATTCCACAACACTTTTGTCTTATACCAACTTTCCGTACCACTTCC
TACCCTCGTAAAGGATCCGCCGCCACCATGTTTGTGAAGTCTGAAACACTGGAACTGAAAGAAGAGGAAG
ATGTTCTCGTTTTGCTTGGCTCCGCATCTCCTGCACTGGCCGCACTCACACCACTTAGCAGCTCCGCTGA
TGAGGAAGAAGAAGAAGAACCCGGTGCTAGCGGCGGCGCTAGAAGACAAAGAGGAGCCGAAGCTGGCCAA
GGAGCTAGGGGCGGAGTCGCAGCAGGAGCTGAAGGTTGTCGCCCAGCTCGCTTGCTTGGACTCGTTCATG
ACTGTAAGCGCCGGCCCAGTCGTGCTAGAGCTGTGAGCCGGGGAGCGAAAACCGCTGAAACCGTCCAACG
GATAAAGAAAACTCGGCGCCTTAAAGCAAATAATCGAGAAAGGAATAGGATGCATAATCTGAATGCCGCC
CTCGATGCCCTCAGGGAAGTTCTGCCTACTTTTCCGGAAGATGCAAAACTGACAAAGATTGAAACTTTGA
GGTTTGCACATAATTATATATGGGCCCTGACAGAAACACTCAGATTGGCCGACCATTGTGGCGGAGGAGG
TGGCGGTCTCCCCGGCGCTCTGTTTTCTGAAGCTGTTCTGCTTAGTCCTGGCGGAGCGTCCGCTGCTCTT
TCCTCTTCCGGTGATAGTCCAAGCCCTGCATCAACATGGTCTTGTACAAATTCACCAGCCCCCTCATCTA
GTGTCAGCAGCAACAGCACGAGCCCTTATTCATGTACACTTTCACCTGCTTCCCCAGCTGGCAGCGATAT
GGATTACTGGCAACCACCACCCCCTGATAAACATCGATACGCTCCCCATCTGCCTATTGCACGTGACTGC
ATTCTGGGGTCTGGGGCCACCAATTTTAGCTTGCTCAAACAAGCAGGCGATGTCGAAGAAAATCCCGGGC
CCATGTTCCAACCCGCCGCAAAACGAGGGTTTACAATAGAAAGCCTCGTTGCGAAAGATGGTGGTACAGG
CGGTGGCACCGGCGGCGGCGGCGCTGGCAGTCATCTGTTGGCGGCCGCGGCGTCAGAAGAACCGCTTAGA
CCCACTGCGCTTAATTACCCTCATCCATCAGCCGCAGAGGCCGCCTTCGTCTCAGGCTTTCCCGCCGCTG
CTGCTGCAGGCGCTGGAAGATCTCTCTATGGTGGTCCTGAGTTGGTGTTCCCCGAGGCCATGAATCACCC
CGCGCTCACCGTCCATCCCGCCCACCAGCTGGGAGCAAGTCCTCTTCAGCCGCCACATTCTTTCTTTGGC
GCTCAACATCGTGATCCTCTGCACTTTTATCCATGGGTTCTTAGAAACCGGTTCTTTGGCCACAGGTTCC
AGGCCTCTGACGTCCCCCAAGACGGGCTTCTTCTTCACGGACCATTTGCACGAAAACCTAAGCGCATACG
CACAGCCTTTTCACCTTCCCAACTGCTGCGCCTCGAAAGAGCGTTTGAAAAGAACCACTACGTTGTCGGC
GCGGAGCGCAAGCAACTCGCCGGCAGCCTTAGCTTGTCAGAAACGCAGGTGAAGGTGTGGTTCCAAAACA
GGAGAACCAAATATAAAAGACAAAAGCTCGAAGAAGAGGGCCCCGAGTCAGAACAAAAGAAGAAAGGGTC
ACATCATATCAACAGGTGGCGCATTGCAACCAAGCAAGCCAATGGCGAAGATATCGACGTCACATCCAAC
GATTAGGTTAACGTTTAAACTCGCGAATCGATCGCCCACCCCAACTTGTTTATTGCAGCTTATAATGGTT
ACAAATAAAGCAATAGCATCACAAATTTCACAAATAAAGCATTTTTTTCACTGCATTCTAGTTGTGGTTT
GTCCAAACTCATCAATGTATCTTATCATGTCTGTATACCGTCGACCTCTAGCTAGAGCTTGGCGTAATCA
TGGTCATAGCTGTTTCCTGTGTGAAATTGTTATCCGCTCACAATTCCACACAACATACGAGCCGGAAGCA
TAAAGTGTAAAGCCTGGGGTGCCTAATGAGTGAGCTAACTCACATTAATTGCGTTGCGCTCACTGCCCGC
TTTCCAGTCGGGAAACCTGTCGTGCCAGCTGCATTAATGAATCGGCCAACGC
